Addgene plasmid #32638: pSADdeltaG-DsRed2
Depositing lab: Edward Callaway. Publication: New rabies virus variants for monitoring and manipulating activity and gene expression in defined neural circuits. Osakada F, Mori T, Cetin AH, Marshel JH, Virgen B, Callaway EM. Neuron. 2011 Aug 25;71(4):617-31. 10.1016/j.neuron.2011.07.005 PubMed 21867879.
Backbone
  Vector backbone: pSADdeltaG
  Backbone manufacturer: Addgene plasmid 32634
  Backbone size w/o insert (bp): 15428
  Vector type: Mammalian Expression ; Rabies virus
  Selectable markers: Neomycin (select with G418)
Growth in bacteria
  Bacterial resistance: Ampicillin, 100 μg/mL
  Growth temperature: 37°C
  Growth strain: DH5alpha
  Copy number: High Copy
Gene/Insert
  Gene/Insert name: DsRed2
  Insert size (bp): 700
  Promoter: CMV
  Cloning method: Restriction Enzyme; 5′ cloning site NA (unknown if destroyed); 3′ cloning site NA (unknown if destroyed)
  Sequencing primers: 5′ CMV-F; 3′ BGH-rev
Terms and licenses: Academic/Nonprofit Terms; Industry Terms: Not Available to Industry
How to cite: pSADdeltaG-DsRed2 was a gift from Edward Callaway (Addgene plasmid # 32638 ; http://n2t.net/addgene:32638 ; RRID:Addgene_32638)
