[The description below was written by a language model from this plasmid's Addgene catalogue record and pLannotate feature annotations shown in this document.]
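Description:
pSADdeltaG-DsRed2 is a rabies virus genome plasmid: a mammalian expression vector carrying a full-length cDNA copy of the SAD B19 vaccine-strain rabies genome in which the glycoprotein (G) gene has been replaced by a red fluorescent protein. It is built on the pSADdeltaG backbone and totals about 16.3 kb. In bacteria it is maintained through a high-copy ColE1/pUC-type origin with ampicillin resistance, and it also carries an f1 origin. An SV40 promoter-driven neomycin resistance cassette with an SV40 poly(A) signal allows G418 selection in mammalian cells.

The viral cassette is transcribed from the CMV enhancer/promoter, with a T7 promoter immediately downstream, and ends at a bGH polyadenylation signal. The genome is flanked by a hammerhead ribozyme upstream and a hepatitis delta virus ribozyme downstream, which self-cleave the primary transcript to give an RNA with exact viral termini, as needed for encapsidation and replication. The annotated genes run N, P, M, the fluorescent protein and L, so the reporter sits in the position normally occupied by G and is expressed as a viral transcription unit rather than directly from the CMV promoter. The catalogue names the insert DsRed2, whereas the automated annotation labels the roughly 680 bp reading frame as the closely related DsRed-Express. The short HIV-1 LTR, ble and lacI fragment calls are most likely incidental partial matches.

Such plasmids are used to recover G-deleted rabies virus from cDNA in cells that supply the viral proteins in trans. Virus lacking G cannot spread beyond the initially infected cell unless glycoprotein is provided there. The associated publication describes rabies variants for monitoring and manipulating defined neural circuits, and this construct provides red labelling of infected neurons.
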