Features (pLannotate 1.2.2; 26 found; start..end, strand, type, name):
      1..380     +  enhancer       CMV enhancer: human cytomegalovirus immediate early enhancer
    381..584     +  promoter       CMV promoter: human cytomegalovirus (CMV) immediate early promoter
    580..613     +  LTR            5' LTR (truncated) (fragment): truncated 5' long terminal repeat (LTR) from HIV-1
    629..647     +  promoter       T7 promoter: promoter for bacteriophage T7 RNA polymerase
    738..763     +  misc_RNA       sTRSV HHRz (fragment): hammerhead ribozyme from the tobacco ringspot virus satellite RNA (Khvorova et al., 2003)
    849..2198    +  CDS            N: NCAP_RABVS - Experimental evidence at protein level: Swiss-Prot protein existence level 1. Encapsidates the genome in a ratio of one protein N per nine ribonucleotides, protecting it from nucleases. If expressed without protein P it binds non-specifically RNA and therefore can bind it's own mRNA. Interaction with protein P abolishes any non-specific RNA binding, and prevents phosphorylation. The soluble N-P complex encapsidates specifically the genomic RNA, with protein N protecting the genome like a pearl necklace. The encapsidated genomic RNA is termed the nucleocapsid (NC) and serves as tem
   2292..3182    +  CDS            P: PHOSP_RABVS - Experimental evidence at protein level: Swiss-Prot protein existence level 1. Non catalytic polymerase cofactor and regulatory protein that plays a role in viral transcription and replication. Stabilizes the RNA polymerase L to the N-RNA template and binds the soluble protein N, preventing it from encapsidating non-genomic RNA. Also inhibits host IFN-alpha and IFN-beta signaling by binding and retaining phosphorylated STAT1 in the cytoplasm or by inhibiting the DNA binding of STAT1 in the nucleus. Might be involved, through interaction with host dynein, in intracellular microtubu
   3274..3879    +  CDS            M: MATRX_RABVS - Experimental evidence at protein level: Swiss-Prot protein existence level 1. Plays a major role in assembly, budding and uncoating of virion after membrane fusion (PubMed:33208464). Completely covers the ribonucleoprotein coil and keep it in condensed bullet-shaped form. Inhibits viral transcription and stimulates replication. Plays a major role in early induction of TRAIL-mediated apoptosis in infected neurons (PubMed:12771432, PubMed:9847327). From Rabies virus (strain SAD B19) (RABV).
   4148..4825    +  CDS            DsRed-Express: rapidly maturing tetrameric variant of DsRed fluorescent protein (Bevis and Glick, 2002) mammalian codon-optimized
   4947..11327   +  CDS            L: L_RABVS - Experimental evidence at protein level: Swiss-Prot protein existence level 1. RNA-directed RNA polymerase that catalyzes the replication of viral genomic RNA. The template is composed of the viral RNA tightly encapsidated by the nucleoprotein (N). The replicase mode is dependent on intracellular N protein concentration. In this mode, the polymerase replicates the whole viral genome without recognizing transcriptional signals, and the replicated genome is not caped or polyadenylated. From Rabies virus (strain SAD B19) (RABV).
  11459..11551   +  ncRNA          HDV ribozyme: Accession: RF00094 - Hepatitis delta virus ribozyme
  11633..11857   +  polyA_signal   bGH poly(A) signal: bovine growth hormone polyadenylation signal
  11861..11882   +  promoter       SV40 promoter (fragment): SV40 enhancer and early promoter
  11903..12331   +  rep_origin     f1 ori (sequence partly withheld): f1 bacteriophage origin of replication; arrow indicates direction of (+) strand synthesis
  12345..12674   +  promoter       SV40 promoter: SV40 enhancer and early promoter
  12741..13532   +  CDS            neo: KKA2_KLEPN - Also known as kan, nptII. Experimental evidence at protein level: Swiss-Prot protein existence level 1. Resistance to kanamycin, neomycin, paromomycin, ribostamycin, butirosin and gentamicin B. From Klebsiella pneumoniae.
  13556..13714   +  CDS            ble (fragment): BLE_KLEPN - Experimental evidence at protein level: Swiss-Prot protein existence level 1. Binding protein with a strong affinity to the bleomycin family of antibiotics. Binds to CL990; an antimitotic-antibiotic compound. From Klebsiella pneumoniae.
  13709..13830   +  polyA_signal   SV40 poly(A) signal: SV40 polyadenylation signal
  13901..13923   -  protein_bind   lac operator (fragment): The lac repressor binds to the lac operator to inhibit transcription in E. coli. This inhibition can be relieved by adding lactose or isopropyl-β-D-thiogalactopyranoside (IPTG). lac repressor encoded by lacI
  13927..13957   -  promoter       lac promoter: promoter for the E. coli lac operon
  13972..13993   -  protein_bind   CAP binding site: CAP binding activates transcription in the presence of cAMP. E. coli catabolite activator protein
  14006..14098   -  CDS            lacI (fragment): lac repressor; lacI; The lac repressor binds to the lac operator to inhibit transcription in E. coli. This inhibition can be relieved by adding lactose or isopropyl-β-D-thiogalactopyranoside (IPTG).
  14281..14869   -  rep_origin     ori: high-copy-number ColE1/pMB1/pBR322/pUC origin of replication
  15040..15900   -  CDS            AmpR: β-lactamase; bla; confers resistance to ampicillin, carbenicillin, and related antibiotics
  15901..16005   -  promoter       AmpR promoter: bla
  16064..16116   -  misc_feature   bom (fragment): basis of mobility region from pBR322
>Addgene plasmid #32638 | pSADdeltaG-DsRed2 | addgene full sequence | sequence record 137831 | Addgene NGS Result
GACATTGATTATTGACTAGTTATTAATAGTAATCAATTACGGGGTCATTAGTTCATAGCCCATATATGGA
GTTCCGCGTTACATAACTTACGGTAAATGGCCCGCCTGGCTGACCGCCCAACGACCCCCGCCCATTGACG
TCAATAATGACGTATGTTCCCATAGTAACGCCAATAGGGACTTTCCATTGACGTCAATGGGTGGAGTATT
TACGGTAAACTGCCCACTTGGCAGTACATCAAGTGTATCATATGCCAAGTACGCCCCCTATTGACGTCAA
TGACGGTAAATGGCCCGCCTGGCATTATGCCCAGTACATGACCTTATGGGACTTTCCTACTTGGCAGTAC
ATCTACGTATTAGTCATCGCTATTACCATGGTGATGCGGTTTTGGCAGTACATCAATGGGCGTGGATAGC
GGTTTGACTCACGGGGATTTCCAAGTCTCCACCCCATTGACGTCAATGGGAGTTTGTTTTGGCACCAAAA
TCAACGGGACTTTCCAAAATGTCGTAACAACTCCGCCCCATTGACGCAAATGGGCGGTAGGCGTGTACGG
TGGGAGGTCTATATAAGCAGAGCTCTCTGGCTAACTAGAGAACCCACTGCTTACTGGCTTATCGAAATTA
ATACGACTCACTATAGGGAGACCCAAGCTGGCTAGCGTTTAAACGGGCCCTCTAGACTCGAGCGGCCGCC
AGTGTGATGGATATCTGCAGAATTCGCCCTTTTAAGCGTCTGATGAGTCCGTGAGGACGAAACCCGGAGT
CCCGGGTCACGCTTAACAACCAGATCAAAGAAAAAACAGACATTGTCAATTGCAAAGCAAAAATGTAACA
CCCCTACAATGGATGCCGACAAGATTGTATTCAAAGTCAATAATCAGGTGGTCTCTTTGAAGCCTGAGAT
TATCGTGGATCAATATGAGTACAAGTACCCTGCCATCAAAGATTTGAAAAAGCCCTGTATAACCCTAGGA
AAGGCTCCCGATTTAAATAAAGCATACAAGTCAGTTTTGTCAGGCATGAGCGCCGCCAAACTTAATCCTG
ACGATGTATGTTCCTATTTGGCAGCGGCAATGCAGTTTTTTGAGGGGACATGTCCGGAAGACTGGACCAG
CTATGGAATTGTGATTGCACGAAAAGGAGATAAGATCACCCCAGGTTCTCTGGTGGAGATAAAACGTACT
GATGTAGAAGGGAATTGGGCTCTGACAGGAGGCATGGAACTGACAAGAGACCCCACTGTCCCTGAGCATG
CGTCCTTAGTCGGTCTTCTCTTGAGTCTGTATAGGTTGAGCAAAATATCCGGGCAAAACACTGGTAACTA
TAAGACAAACATTGCAGACAGGATAGAGCAGATTTTTGAGACAGCCCCTTTTGTTAAAATCGTGGAACAC
CATACTCTAATGACAACTCACAAAATGTGTGCTAATTGGAGTACTATACCAAACTTCAGATTTTTGGCCG
GAACCTATGACATGTTTTTCTCCCGGATTGAGCATCTATATTCAGCAATCAGAGTGGGCACAGTTGTCAC
TGCTTATGAAGACTGTTCAGGACTGGTATCATTTACTGGGTTCATAAAACAAATCAATCTCACCGCTAGA
GAGGCAATACTATATTTCTTCCACAAGAACTTTGAGGAAGAGATAAGAAGAATGTTTGAGCCAGGGCAGG
AGACAGCTGTTCCTCACTCTTATTTCATCCACTTCCGTTCACTAGGCTTGAGTGGGAAATCTCCTTATTC
ATCAAATGCTGTTGGTCACGTGTTCAATCTCATTCACTTTGTAGGATGCTATATGGGTCAAGTCAGATCC
CTAAATGCAACGGTTATTGCTGCATGTGCTCCTCATGAAATGTCTGTTCTAGGGGGCTATCTGGGAGAGG
AATTCTTCGGGAAAGGGACATTTGAAAGAAGATTCTTCAGAGATGAGAAAGAACTTCAAGAATACGAGGC
GGCTGAACTGACAAAGACTGACGTAGCACTGGCAGATGATGGAACTGTCAACTCTGACGACGAGGACTAC
TTTTCAGGTGAAACCAGAAGTCCGGAGGCTGTTTATACTCGAATCATGATGAATGGAGGTCGACTAAAGA
GATCTCACATACGGAGATATGTCTCAGTCAGTTCCAATCATCAAGCCCGTCCAAACTCATTCGCCGAGTT
TCTAAACAAGACATATTCGAGTGACTCATAAGAAGTTGAATAACAAAATGCCGGAAATCTACGGATTGTG
TATATCCATCATGAAAAAAACTAACACCCCTCCTTTCGAACCATCCCAAACATGAGCAAGATCTTTGTCA
ATCCTAGTGCTATTAGAGCCGGTCTGGCCGATCTTGAGATGGCTGAAGAAACTGTTGATCTGATCAATAG
AAATATCGAAGACAATCAGGCTCATCTCCAAGGGGAACCCATAGAGGTGGACAATCTCCCTGAGGATATG
GGGCGACTTCACCTGGATGATGGAAAATCGCCCAACCATGGTGAGATAGCCAAGGTGGGAGAAGGCAAGT
ATCGAGAGGACTTTCAGATGGATGAAGGAGAGGATCCTAGCTTCCTGTTCCAGTCATACCTGGAAAATGT
TGGAGTCCAAATAGTCAGACAAATGAGGTCAGGAGAGAGATTTCTCAAGATATGGTCACAGACCGTAGAA
GAGATTATATCCTATGTCGCGGTCAACTTTCCCAACCCTCCAGGAAAGTCTTCAGAGGATAAATCAACCC
AGACTACTGGCCGAGAGCTCAAGAAGGAGACAACACCCACTCCTTCTCAGAGAGAAAGCCAATCATCGAA
AGCCAGGATGGCGGCTCAAATTGCTTCTGGCCCTCCAGCCCTTGAATGGTCGGCTACCAATGAAGAGGAT
GATCTATCAGTGGAGGCTGAGATCGCTCACCAGATTGCAGAAAGTTTCTCCAAAAAATATAAGTTTCCCT
CTCGATCCTCAGGGATACTCTTGTATAATTTTGAGCAATTGAAAATGAACCTTGATGATATAGTTAAAGA
GGCAAAAAATGTACCAGGTGTGACCCGTTTAGCCCATGACGGGTCCAAACTCCCCCTAAGATGTGTACTG
GGATGGGTCGCTTTGGCCAACTCTAAGAAATTCCAGTTGTTAGTCGAATCCGACAAGCTGAGTAAAATCA
TGCAAGATGACTTGAATCGCTATACATCTTGCTAACCGAACCTCTCCCCTCAGTCCCTCTAGACAATAAA
ATCCGAGATGTCCCAAAGTCAACATGAAAAAAACAGGCAACACCACTGATAAAATGAACCTCCTACGTAA
GATAGTGAAAAACCGCAGGGACGAGGACACTCAAAAATCCTCTCCCGCGTCAGCCCCTCTGGATGACGAT
GACTTGTGGCTTCCACCCCCTGAATACGTCCCGCTGAAAGAACTTACAGGCAAGAAGAACATGAGGAACT
TTTGTATCAACGGAAGGGTTAAAGTGTGTAGCCCGAATGGTTACTCGTTCAGGATCCTGCGGCACATTCT
GAAATCATTCGACGAGATATATTCTGGGAATCATAGGATGATCGGGTTAGTCAAAGTGGTTATTGGACTG
GCTTTGTCAGGATCTCCAGTCCCTGAGGGCCTGAACTGGGTATACAAATTGAGGAGAACCTTTATCTTCC
AGTGGGCTGATTCCAGGGGCCCTCTTGAAGGGGAGGAGTTGGAATACTCTCAGGAGATCACTTGGGATGA
TGATACTGAGTTCGTCGGATTGCAAATAAGAGTGATTGCAAAACAGTGTCATATCCAGGGCAGAGTCTGG
TGTATCAACATGAACCCGAGAGCATGTCAACTATGGTCTGACATGTCTCTTCAGACACAAAGGTCCGAAG
AGGACAAAGATTCCTCTCTGCTTCTAGAATAATCAGATTATATCCCGCAAATTTATCACTTGTTTACCTC
TGGAGGAGAGAACATATGGGCTCAACTCCAACCCTTGGGAGCAATATAACAAAAAACATGTTATGGTGCC
ATTAAACCGCTGCATTTCATCAAAGTCAAGTTGATTACCTTTACATTTTGATCCTCTTGGATGTGAAAAA
AACTATTAACATCCCTCAAAGGACGGGATCCACCGGCCCGGGCCCGGGCCCGGGAATTCATTTGATCCCC
GGGTACCGGTCGCCACCATGGCCTCCTCCGAGGACGTCATCAAGGAGTTCATGCGCTTCAAGGTGCGCAT
GGAGGGCTCCGTGAACGGCCACGAGTTCGAGATCGAGGGCGAGGGCGAGGGCCGCCCCTACGAGGGCACC
CAGACCGCCAAGCTGAAGGTGACCAAGGGCGGCCCCCTGCCCTTCGCCTGGGACATCCTGTCCCCCCAGT
TCCAGTACGGCTCCAAGGTGTACGTGAAGCACCCCGCCGACATCCCCGACTACAAGAAGCTGTCCTTCCC
CGAGGGCTTCAAGTGGGAGCGCGTGATGAACTTCGAGGACGGCGGCGTGGTGACCGTGACCCAGGACTCC
TCCCTGCAGGACGGCTCCTTCATCTACAAGGTGAAGTTCATCGGCGTGAACTTCCCCTCCGACGGCCCCG
TAATGCAGAAGAAGACTATGGGCTGGGAGGCCTCCACCGAGCGCCTGTACCCCCGCGACGGCGTGCTGAA
GGGCGAGATCCACAAGGCCCTGAAGCTGAAGGACGGCGGCCACTACCTGGTGGAGTTCAAGTCCATCTAC
ATGGCCAAGAAGCCCGTGCAGCTGCCCGGCTACTACTACGTGGACTCCAAGCTGGACATCACCTCCCACA
ACGAGGACTACACCATCGTGGAGCAGTACGAGCGCGCCGAGGGCCGCCACCACCTGTTCCTGTAGCGGCC
AAATGAATTCCCGGGGTACAAGTAAAGCGGCCGACCCGCTAGCTTTTCAGTCGAGAAAAAAACATTAGAT
CAGAAGAACAACTGGCAACACTTCTCAACCTGAGACTTACTTCAAGATGCTCGATCCTGGAGAGGTCTAT
GATGACCCTATTGACCCAATCGAGTTAGAGGCTGAACCCAGAGGAACCCCCATTGTCCCCAACATCTTGA
GGAACTCTGACTACAATCTCAACTCTCCTTTGATAGAAGATCCTGCTAGACTAATGTTAGAATGGTTAAA
AACAGGGAATAGACCTTATCGGATGACTCTAACAGACAATTGCTCCAGGTCTTTCAGAGTTTTGAAAGAT
TATTTCAAGAAGGTAGATTTGGGTTCTCTCAAGGTGGGCGGAATGGCTGCACAGTCAATGATTTCTCTCT
GGTTATATGGTGCCCACTCTGAATCCAACAGGAGCCGGAGATGTATAACAGACTTGGCCCATTTCTATTC
CAAGTCGTCCCCCATAGAGAAGCTGTTGAATCTCACGCTAGGAAATAGAGGGCTGAGAATCCCCCCAGAG
GGAGTGTTAAGTTGCCTTGAGAGGGTTGATTATGATAATGCATTTGGAAGGTATCTTGCCAACACGTATT
CCTCTTACTTGTTCTTCCATGTAATCACCTTATACATGAACGCCCTAGACTGGGATGAAGAAAAGACCAT
CCTAGCATTATGGAAAGATTTAACCTCAGTGGACATCGGGAAGGACTTGGTAAAGTTCAAAGACCAAATA
TGGGGACTGCTGATCGTGACAAAGGACTTTGTTTACTCCCAAAGTTCCAATTGTCTTTTTGACAGAAACT
ACACACTTATGCTAAAAGATCTTTTCTTGTCTCGCTTCAACTCCTTAATGGTCTTGCTCTCTCCCCCAGA
GCCCCGATACTCAGATGACTTGATATCTCAACTATGCCAGCTGTACATTGCTGGGGATCAAGTCTTGTCT
ATGTGTGGAAACTCCGGCTATGAAGTCATCAAAATATTGGAGCCATATGTCGTGAATAGTTTAGTCCAGA
GAGCAGAAAAGTTTAGGCCTCTCATTCATTCCTTGGGAGACTTTCCTGTATTTATAAAAGACAAGGTAAG
TCAACTTGAAGAGACGTTCGGTCCCTGTGCAAGAAGGTTCTTTAGGGCTCTGGATCAATTCGACAACATA
CATGACTTGGTTTTTGTGTTTGGCTGTTACAGGCATTGGGGGCACCCATATATAGATTATCGAAAGGGTC
TGTCAAAACTATATGATCAGGTTCACCTTAAAAAAATGATAGATAAGTCCTACCAGGAGTGCTTAGCAAG
CGACCTAGCCAGGAGGATCCTTAGATGGGGTTTTGATAAGTACTCCAAGTGGTATCTGGATTCAAGATTC
CTAGCCCGAGACCACCCCTTGACTCCTTATATCAAAACCCAAACATGGCCACCCAAACATATTGTAGACT
TGGTGGGGGATACATGGCACAAGCTCCCGATCACGCAGATCTTTGAGATTCCTGAATCAATGGATCCGTC
AGAAATATTGGATGACAAATCACATTCTTTCACCAGAACGAGACTAGCTTCTTGGCTGTCAGAAAACCGA
GGGGGGCCTGTTCCTAGCGAAAAAGTTATTATCACGGCCCTGTCTAAGCCGCCTGTCAATCCCCGAGAGT
TTCTGAGGTCTATAGACCTCGGAGGATTGCCAGATGAAGACTTGATAATTGGCCTCAAGCCAAAGGAACG
GGAATTGAAGATTGAAGGTCGATTCTTTGCTCTAATGTCATGGAATCTAAGATTGTATTTTGTCATCACT
GAAAAACTCTTGGCCAACTACATCTTGCCACTTTTTGACGCGCTGACTATGACAGACAACCTGAACAAGG
TGTTTAAAAAGCTGATCGACAGGGTCACCGGGCAAGGGCTTTTGGACTATTCAAGGGTCACATATGCATT
TCACCTGGACTATGAAAAGTGGAACAACCATCAAAGATTAGAGTCAACAGAGGATGTATTTTCTGTCCTA
GATCAAGTGTTTGGATTGAAGAGAGTGTTTTCTAGAACACACGAGTTTTTTCAAAAGGCCTGGATCTATT
ATTCAGACAGATCAGACCTCATCGGGTTACGGGAGGATCAAATATACTGCTTAGATGCGTCCAACGGCCC
AACCTGTTGGAATGGCCAGGATGGCGGGCTAGAAGGCTTACGGCAGAAGGGCTGGAGTCTAGTCAGCTTA
TTGATGATAGATAGAGAATCTCAAATCAGGAACACAAGAACCAAAATACTAGCTCAAGGAGACAACCAGG
TTTTATGTCCGACATACATGTTGTCGCCAGGGCTATCTCAAGAGGGGCTCCTCTATGAATTGGAGAGAAT
ATCAAGGAATGCACTTTCGATATACAGAGCCGTCGAGGAAGGGGCATCTAAGCTAGGGCTGATCATCAAG
AAAGAAGAGACCATGTGTAGTTATGACTTCCTCATCTATGGAAAAACCCCTTTGTTTAGAGGTAACATAT
TGGTGCCTGAGTCCAAAAGATGGGCCAGAGTCTCTTGCGTCTCTAATGACCAAATAGTCAACCTCGCCAA
TATAATGTCGACAGTGTCCACCAATGCGCTAACAGTGGCACAACACTCTCAATCTTTGATCAAACCGATG
AGGGATTTTCTGCTCATGTCAGTACAGGCAGTCTTTCACTACCTGCTATTTAGCCCAATCTTAAAGGGAA
GAGTTTACAAGATTCTGAGCGCTGAAGGGGAGAGCTTTCTCCTAGCCATGTCAAGGATAATCTATCTAGA
TCCTTCTTTGGGAGGGATATCTGGAATGTCCCTCGGAAGATTCCATATACGACAGTTCTCAGACCCTGTC
TCTGAAGGGTTATCCTTCTGGAGAGAGATCTGGTTAAGCTCCCAAGAGTCCTGGATTCACGCGTTGTGTC
AAGAGGCTGGAAACCCAGATCTTGGAGAGAGAACACTCGAGAGCTTCACTCGCCTTCTAGAAGATCCGAC
CACCTTAAATATCAGAGGAGGGGCCAGTCCTACCATTCTACTCAAGGATGCAATCAGAAAGGCTTTATAT
GACGAGGTGGACAAGGTGGAAAATTCAGAGTTTCGAGAGGCAATCCTGTTGTCCAAGACCCATAGAGATA
ATTTTATACTCTTCTTAATATCTGTTGAGCCTCTGTTTCCTCGATTTCTCAGTGAGCTATTCAGTTCGTC
TTTTTTGGGAATCCCCGAGTCAATCATTGGATTGATACAAAACTCCCGAACGATAAGAAGGCAGTTTAGA
AAGAGTCTCTCAAAAACTTTAGAAGAATCCTTCTACAACTCAGAGATCCACGGGATTAGTCGGATGACCC
AGACACCTCAGAGGGTTGGGGGGGTGTGGCCTTGCTCTTCAGAGAGGGCAGATCTACTTAGGGAGATCTC
TTGGGGAAGAAAAGTGGTAGGCACGACAGTTCCTCACCCTTCTGAGATGTTGGGATTACTTCCCAAGTCC
TCTATTTCTTGCACTTGTGGAGCAACAGGAGGAGGCAATCCTAGAGTTTCTGTATCAGTACTCCCGTCCT
TTGATCAGTCATTTTTTTCACGAGGCCCCCTAAAGGGATACTTGGGCTCGTCCACCTCTATGTCGACCCA
GCTATTCCATGCATGGGAAAAAGTCACTAATGTTCATGTGGTGAAGAGAGCTCTATCGTTAAAAGAATCT
ATAAACTGGTTCATTACTAGAGATTCCAACTTGGCTCAAGCTCTAATTAGGAACATTATGTCTCTGACAG
GCCCTGATTTCCCTCTAGAGGAGGCCCCTGTCTTCAAAAGGACGGGGTCAGCCTTGCATAGGTTCAAGTC
TGCCAGATACAGCGAAGGAGGGTATTCTTCTGTCTGCCCGAACCTCCTCTCTCATATTTCTGTTAGTACA
GACACCATGTCTGATTTGACCCAAGACGGGAAGAACTACGATTTCATGTTCCAGCCATTGATGCTTTATG
CACAGACATGGACATCAGAGCTGGTACAGAGAGACACAAGGCTAAGAGACTCTACGTTTCATTGGCACCT
CCGATGCAACAGGTGTGTGAGACCCATTGACGACGTGACCCTGGAGACCTCTCAGATCTTCGAGTTTCCG
GATGTGTCGAAAAGAATATCCAGAATGGTTTCTGGGGCTGTGCCTCACTTCCAGAGGCTTCCCGATATCC
GTCTGAGACCAGGAGATTTTGAATCTCTAAGCGGTAGAGAAAAGTCTCACCATATCGGATCAGCTCAGGG
GCTCTTATACTCAATCTTAGTGGCAATTCACGACTCAGGATACAATGATGGAACCATCTTCCCTGTCAAC
ATATACGGCAAGGTTTCCCCTAGAGACTATTTGAGAGGGCTCGCAAGGGGAGTATTGATAGGATCCTCGA
TTTGCTTCTTGACAAGAATGACAAATATCAATATTAATAGACCTCTTGAATTGGTCTCAGGGGTAATCTC
ATATATTCTCCTGAGGCTAGATAACCATCCCTCCTTGTACATAATGCTCAGAGAACCGTCTCTTAGAGGA
GAGATATTTTCTATCCCTCAGAAAATCCCCGCCGCTTATCCAACCACTATGAAAGAAGGCAACAGATCAA
TCTTGTGTTATCTCCAACATGTGCTACGCTATGAGCGAGAGATAATCACGGCGTCTCCAGAGAATGACTG
GCTATGGATCTTTTCAGACTTTAGAAGTGCCAAAATGACGTACCTATCCCTCATTACTTACCAGTCTCAT
CTTCTACTCCAGAGGGTTGAGAGAAACCTATCTAAGAGTATGAGAGATAACCTGCGACAATTGAGTTCTT
TGATGAGGCAGGTGCTGGGCGGGCACGGAGAAGATACCTTAGAGTCAGACGACAACATTCAACGACTGCT
AAAAGACTCTTTACGAAGGACAAGATGGGTGGATCAAGAGGTGCGCCATGCAGCTAGAACCATGACTGGA
GATTACAGCCCCAACAAGAAGGTGTCCCGTAAGGTAGGATGTTCAGAATGGGTCTGCTCTGCTCAACAGG
TTGCAGTCTCTACCTCAGCAAACCCGGCCCCTGTCTCGGAGCTTGACATAAGGGCCCTCTCTAAGAGGTT
CCAGAACCCTTTGATCTCGGGCTTGAGAGTGGTTCAGTGGGCAACCGGTGCTCATTATAAGCTTAAGCCT
ATTCTAGATGATCTCAATGTTTTCCCATCTCTCTGCCTTGTAGTTGGGGACGGGTCAGGGGGGATATCAA
GGGCAGTCCTCAACATGTTTCCAGATGCCAAGCTTGTGTTCAACAGTCTTTTAGAGGTGAATGACCTGAT
GGCTTCCGGAACACATCCACTGCCTCCTTCAGCAATCATGAGGGGAGGAAATGATATCGTCTCCAGAGTG
ATAGATCTTGACTCAATCTGGGAAAAACCGTCCGACTTGAGAAACTTGGCAACCTGGAAATACTTCCAGT
CAGTCCAAAAGCAGGTCAACATGTCCTATGACCTCATTATTTGCGATGCAGAAGTTACTGACATTGCATC
TATCAACCGGATCACCCTGTTAATGTCCGATTTTGCATTGTCTATAGATGGACCACTCTATTTGGTCTTC
AAAACTTATGGGACTATGCTAGTAAATCCAAACTACAAGGCTATTCAACACCTGTCAAGAGCGTTCCCCT
CGGTCACAGGGTTTATCACCCAAGTAACTTCGTCTTTTTCATCTGAGCTCTACCTCCGATTCTCCAAACG
AGGGAAGTTTTTCAGAGATGCTGAGTACTTGACCTCTTCCACCCTTCGAGAAATGAGCCTTGTGTTATTC
AATTGTAGCAGCCCCAAGAGTGAGATGCAGAGAGCTCGTTCCTTGAACTATCAGGATCTTGTGAGAGGAT
TTCCTGAAGAAATCATATCAAATCCTTACAATGAGATGATCATAACTCTGATTGACAGTGATGTAGAATC
TTTTCTAGTCCACAAGATGGTTGATGATCTTGAGTTACAGAGGGGAACTCTGTCTAAAGTGGCTATCATT
ATAGCCATCATGATAGTTTTCTCCAACAGAGTCTTCAACGTTTCCAAACCCCTAACTGACCCCTCGTTCT
ATCCACCGTCTGATCCCAAAATCCTGAGGCACTTCAACATATGTTGCAGTACTATGATGTATCTATCTAC
TGCTTTAGGTGACGTCCCTAGCTTCGCAAGACTTCACGACCTGTATAACAGACCTATAACTTATTACTTC
AGAAAGCAAGTCATTCGAGGGAACGTTTATCTATCTTGGAGTTGGTCCAACGACACCTCAGTGTTCAAAA
GGGTAGCCTGTAATTCTAGCCTGAGTCTGTCATCTCACTGGATCAGGTTGATTTACAAGATAGTGAAGAC
TACCAGACTCGTTGGCAGCATCAAGGATCTATCCAGAGAAGTGGAAAGACACCTTCATAGGTACAACAGG
TGGATCACCCTAGAGGATATCAGATCTAGATCATCCCTACTAGACTACAGTTGCCTGTGAACCGGATACT
CCTGGAAGCCTGCCCATGCTAAGACTCTTGTGTGATGTATCTTGAAAAAAACAAGATCCTAAATCTGAAC
CTTTGGTTGTTTGATTGTTTTTCTCATTTTTGTTGTTTATTTGTTAAGCGTGGGTCGGCATGGCATCTCC
ACCTCCTCGCGGTCCGACCTGGGCATCCGAAGGAGGACGCACGTCCACTCGGATGGCTAAGGGAGAAGGG
CGAATTCCAGCACACTGGCGGCCGTTACTAGTGGATCCGAGCTCGGTACCAAGCTTAAGTTTAAACCGCT
GATCAGCCTCGACTGTGCCTTCTAGTTGCCAGCCATCTGTTGTTTGCCCCTCCCCCGTGCCTTCCTTGAC
CCTGGAAGGTGCCACTCCCACTGTCCTTTCCTAATAAAATGAGGAAATTGCATCGCATTGTCTGAGTAGG
TGTCATTCTATTCTGGGGGGTGGGGTGGGGCAGGACAGCAAGGGGGAGGATTGGGAAGACAATAGCAGGC
ATGCTGGGGATGCGGTGGGCTCTATGGCTTCTGAGGCGGAAAGAACCAGCTGGGGCTCTAGGGGGTATCC
CC
[124 nt withheld, positions 11903-12026]
C
[91 nt withheld, positions 12028-12118]
A
[49 nt withheld, positions 12120-12168]
CCTTTGACGTTGGAGTCCACGTTCTTT
[37 nt withheld, positions 12196-12232]
ACCCTATCTCGGTCTATTCTTTTGATTTATAAGGGATTTTGCCGATTTCGGCCTATTGGTTAAAAAATGA
GCTGATTTAACAAAAATTTAACGCGAATTAATTCTGTGGAATGTGTGTCAGTTAGGGTGTGGAAAGTCCC
CAGGCTCCCCAGCAGGCAGAAGTATGCAAAGCATGCATCTCAATTAGTCAGCAACCAGGTGTGGAAAGTC
CCCAGGCTCCCCAGCAGGCAGAAGTATGCAAAGCATGCATCTCAATTAGTCAGCAACCATAGTCCCGCCC
CTAACTCCGCCCATCCCGCCCCTAACTCCGCCCAGTTCCGCCCATTCTCCGCCCCATGGCTGACTAATTT
TTTTTATTTATGCAGAGGCCGAGGCCGCCTCTGCCTCTGAGCTATTCCAGAAGTAGTGAGGAGGCTTTTT
TGGAGGCCTAGGCTTTTGCAAAAAGCTCCCGGGAGCTTGTATATCCATTTTCGGATCTGATCAAGAGACA
GGATGAGGATCGTTTCGCATGATTGAACAAGATGGATTGCACGCAGGTTCTCCGGCCGCTTGGGTGGAGA
GGCTATTCGGCTATGACTGGGCACAACAGACAATCGGCTGCTCTGATGCCGCCGTGTTCCGGCTGTCAGC
GCAGGGGCGCCCGGTTCTTTTTGTCAAGACCGACCTGTCCGGTGCCCTGAATGAACTGCAGGACGAGGCA
GCGCGGCTATCGTGGCTGGCCACGACGGGCGTTCCTTGCGCAGCTGTGCTCGACGTTGTCACTGAAGCGG
GAAGGGACTGGCTGCTATTGGGCGAAGTGCCGGGGCAGGATCTCCTGTCATCTCACCTTGCTCCTGCCGA
GAAAGTATCCATCATGGCTGATGCAATGCGGCGGCTGCATACGCTTGATCCGGCTACCTGCCCATTCGAC
CACCAAGCGAAACATCGCATCGAGCGAGCACGTACTCGGATGGAAGCCGGTCTTGTCGATCAGGATGATC
TGGACGAAGAGCATCAGGGGCTCGCGCCAGCCGAACTGTTCGCCAGGCTCAAGGCGCGCATGCCCGACGG
CGAGGATCTCGTCGTGACCCATGGCGATGCCTGCTTGCCGAATATCATGGTGGAAAATGGCCGCTTTTCT
GGATTCATCGACTGTGGCCGGCTGGGTGTGGCGGACCGCTATCAGGACATAGCGTTGGCTACCCGTGATA
TTGCTGAAGAGCTTGGCGGCGAATGGGCTGACCGCTTCCTCGTGCTTTACGGTATCGCCGCTCCCGATTC
GCAGCGCATCGCCTTCTATCGCCTTCTTGACGAGTTCTTCTGAGCGGGACTCTGGGGTTCGAAATGACCG
ACCAAGCGACGCCCAACCTGCCATCACGAGATTTCGATTCCACCGCCGCCTTCTATGAAAGGTTGGGCTT
CGGAATCGTTTTCCGGGACGCCGGCTGGATGATCCTCCAGCGCGGGGATCTCATGCTGGAGTTCTTCGCC
CACCCCAACTTGTTTATTGCAGCTTATAATGGTTACAAATAAAGCAATAGCATCACAAATTTCACAAATA
AAGCATTTTTTTCACTGCATTCTAGTTGTGGTTTGTCCAAACTCATCAATGTATCTTATCATGTCTGTAT
ACCGTCGACCTCTAGCTAGAGCTTGGCGTAATCATGGTCATAGCTGTTTCCTGTGTGAAATTGTTATCCG
CTCACAATTCCACACAACATACGAGCCGGAAGCATAAAGTGTAAAGCCTGGGGTGCCTAATGAGTGAGCT
AACTCACATTAATTGCGTTGCGCTCACTGCCCGCTTTCCAGTCGGGAAACCTGTCGTGCCAGCTGCATTA
ATGAATCGGCCAACGCGCGGGGAGAGGCGGTTTGCGTATTGGGCGCTCTTCCGCTTCCTCGCTCACTGAC
TCGCTGCGCTCGGTCGTTCGGCTGCGGCGAGCGGTATCAGCTCACTCAAAGGCGGTAATACGGTTATCCA
CAGAATCAGGGGATAACGCAGGAAAGAACATGTGAGCAAAAGGCCAGCAAAAGGCCAGGAACCGTAAAAA
GGCCGCGTTGCTGGCGTTTTTCCATAGGCTCCGCCCCCCTGACGAGCATCACAAAAATCGACGCTCAAGT
CAGAGGTGGCGAAACCCGACAGGACTATAAAGATACCAGGCGTTTCCCCCTGGAAGCTCCCTCGTGCGCT
CTCCTGTTCCGACCCTGCCGCTTACCGGATACCTGTCCGCCTTTCTCCCTTCGGGAAGCGTGGCGCTTTC
TCATAGCTCACGCTGTAGGTATCTCAGTTCGGTGTAGGTCGTTCGCTCCAAGCTGGGCTGTGTGCACGAA
CCCCCCGTTCAGCCCGACCGCTGCGCCTTATCCGGTAACTATCGTCTTGAGTCCAACCCGGTAAGACACG
ACTTATCGCCACTGGCAGCAGCCACTGGTAACAGGATTAGCAGAGCGAGGTATGTAGGCGGTGCTACAGA
GTTCTTGAAGTGGTGGCCTAACTACGGCTACACTAGAAGAACAGTATTTGGTATCTGCGCTCTGCTGAAG
CCAGTTACCTTCGGAAAAAGAGTTGGTAGCTCTTGATCCGGCAAACAAACCACCGCTGGTAGCGGTGGTT
TTTTTGTTTGCAAGCAGCAGATTACGCGCAGAAAAAAAGGATCTCAAGAAGATCCTTTGATCTTTTCTAC
GGGGTCTGACGCTCAGTGGAACGAAAACTCACGTTAAGGGATTTTGGTCATGAGATTATCAAAAAGGATC
TTCACCTAGATCCTTTTAAATTAAAAATGAAGTTTTAAATCAATCTAAAGTATATATGAGTAAACTTGGT
CTGACAGTTACCAATGCTTAATCAGTGAGGCACCTATCTCAGCGATCTGTCTATTTCGTTCATCCATAGT
TGCCTGACTCCCCGTCGTGTAGATAACTACGATACGGGAGGGCTTACCATCTGGCCCCAGTGCTGCAATG
ATACCGCGAGACCCACGCTCACCGGCTCCAGATTTATCAGCAATAAACCAGCCAGCCGGAAGGGCCGAGC
GCAGAAGTGGTCCTGCAACTTTATCCGCCTCCATCCAGTCTATTAATTGTTGCCGGGAAGCTAGAGTAAG
TAGTTCGCCAGTTAATAGTTTGCGCAACGTTGTTGCCATTGCTACAGGCATCGTGGTGTCACGCTCGTCG
TTTGGTATGGCTTCATTCAGCTCCGGTTCCCAACGATCAAGGCGAGTTACATGATCCCCCATGTTGTGCA
AAAAAGCGGTTAGCTCCTTCGGTCCTCCGATCGTTGTCAGAAGTAAGTTGGCCGCAGTGTTATCACTCAT
GGTTATGGCAGCACTGCATAATTCTCTTACTGTCATGCCATCCGTAAGATGCTTTTCTGTGACTGGTGAG
TACTCAACCAAGTCATTCTGAGAATAGTGTATGCGGCGACCGAGTTGCTCTTGCCCGGCGTCAATACGGG
ATAATACCGCGCCACATAGCAGAACTTTAAAAGTGCTCATCATTGGAAAACGTTCTTCGGGGCGAAAACT
CTCAAGGATCTTACCGCTGTTGAGATCCAGTTCGATGTAACCCACTCGTGCACCCAACTGATCTTCAGCA
TCTTTTACTTTCACCAGCGTTTCTGGGTGAGCAAAAACAGGAAGGCAAAATGCCGCAAAAAAGGGAATAA
GGGCGACACGGAAATGTTGAATACTCATACTCTTCCTTTTTCAATATTATTGAAGCATTTATCAGGGTTA
TTGTCTCATGAGCGGATACATATTTGAATGTATTTAGAAAAATAAACAAATAGGGGTTCCGCGCACATTT
CCCCGAAAAGTGCCACCTGACGTCGACGGATCGGGAGATCTCCCGATCCCCTATGGTGCACTCTCAGTAC
AATCTGCTCTGATGCCGCATAGTTAAGCCAGTATCTGCTCCCTGCTTGTGTGTTGGAGGTCGCTGAGTAG
TGCGCGAGCAAAATTTAAGCTACAACAAGGCAAGGCTTGACCGACAATTGCATGAAGAATCTGCTTAGGG
TTAGGCGTTTTGCGCTGCTTCGCGATGTACGGGCCAGATATACGCGTT
