>Addgene plasmid #32638 | pSADdeltaG-DsRed2 | addgene partial sequence | sequence record 38594 | CMV-F 5'-CGCAAATGGGCGGTAGGCGTG-3'
GAGCTCTCTGGCTAACTAGAGAACCCACTGCTTACTGGCTTATCGAAATTAATACGACTCACTATAGGGA
GACCCAAGCTGGCTAGCGTTTAAACGGGCCCTCTAGACTCGAGCGGCCGCCAGTGTGATGGATATCTGCA
GAATTCGCCCTTTTAAGCGTCTGATGAGTCCGTGAGGACGAAACCCGGAGTCCCGGGTCACGCTTAACAA
CCAGATCAAAGAAAAAACAGACATTGTCAATTGCAAAGCAAAAATGTAACACCCCTACAATGGATGCCGA
CAAGATTGTATTCAAAGTCAATAATCAGGTGGTCTCTTTGAAGCCTGAGATTATCGTGGATCAATATGAG
TACAAGTACCCTGCCATCAAAGATTTGAAAAAGCCCTGTATAACCCTAGGAAAGGCTCCCGATTTAAATA
AAGCATACAAGTCAGTTTTGTCAGGCATGAGCGCCGCCAAACTTAATCCTGACGATGTATGTTCCTATTT
GGCAGCGGCAATGCAGTTTTTTGAGGGGACATGTCCGGAAGACTGGACCAGCTATGGAATTGTGATTGCA
CGAAAAGGAGATAAGATCACCCCAGGTTCTCTGGTGGAGATAAAACGTACTGATGTAGAAGGGAATTGGG
CTCTGACAGGAGGCATGGAACTGACAAGAGACCCCACTGTCCCTGAGCATGCGTCCTTAGTCGGTCTTCT
CTTGAGTCTGTATAGGTTGAGCAAAATATCCGGGCAAAACACTGGTAACTATAAGACAAACATTGCAGAC
AGGATAGAGCAGATTTTTGA
