>Addgene plasmid #32638 | pSADdeltaG-DsRed2 | addgene partial sequence | sequence record 38595 | dsRed1-C 5'-AGCTGGACATCACCTCCCACAACG-3'
AGCGCGCCGAGGGCCGCCACCACCTGTTCCTGTAGCGGCCAAATGAATTCCCGGGGTACAAGTAAAGCGG
CCGACCCGCTAGCTTTTCAGTCGAGAAAAAAACATTAGATCAGAAGAACAACTGGCAACACTTCTCAACC
TGAGACTTACTTCAAGATGCTCGATCCTGGAGAGGTCTATGATGACCCTATTGACCCAATCGAGTTAGAG
GCTGAACCCAGAGGAACCCCCATTGTCCCCAACATCTTGAGGAACTCTGACTACAATCTCAACTCTCCTT
TGATAGAAGATCCTGCTAGACTAATGTTAGAATGGTTAAAAACAGGGAATAGACCTTATCGGATGACTCT
AACAGACAATTGCTCCAGGTCTTTCAGAGTTTTGAAAGATTATTTCAAGAAGGTAGATTTGGGTTCTCTC
AAGGTGGGCGGAATGGCTGCACAGTCAATGATTTCTCTCTGGTTATATGGTGCCCACTCTGAATCCAACA
GGAGCCGGAGATGTATAACAGACTTGGCCCATTTCTATTCCAAGTCGTCCCCCATAGAGAAGCTGTTGAA
TCTCACGCTAGGAAATAGAGGGCTGAGAATCCCCCCAGAGGGAGTGTTAAGTTGCCTTGAGAGGGTTGAT
TATGATAATGCATTTGGAAGGTATCTTGCCAACACGTA
